Addgene plasmid #183629: pSLQ11445
Purpose: pHR-R(ARE-minCMV-BFP-Triplex-2X crGFP*ABE3-SV40pA)-EFS-Hygro-T2A-rtTA-WPRE
Depositing lab: Stanley Qi. Depositing organization: Stanford University. Publication: Scalable biological signal recording in mammalian cells using Cas12a base editors. Kempton HR, Love KS, Guo LY, Qi LS. Nat Chem Biol. 2022 May 30. pii: 10.1038/s41589-022-01034-2. doi: 10.1038/s41589-022-01034-2. PubMed 35637351.
Backbone
  Vector backbone: pHR
  Vector type: Lentiviral, CRISPR
  Selectable markers: Hygromycin
Growth in bacteria
  Bacterial resistance: Ampicillin, 100 μg/mL
  Growth temperature: 37°C
  Growth strain: NEB Stable
  Copy number: Unknown
Gene/Insert
  Gene/Insert name: Cas12 Guide (crGFP*)
Terms and licenses: Academic/Nonprofit Terms; Industry Terms: Not Available to Industry
How to cite: pSLQ11445 was a gift from Stanley Qi (Addgene plasmid # 183629 ; http://n2t.net/addgene:183629 ; RRID:Addgene_183629)
