[The description below was written by a language model from this plasmid's Addgene catalogue record and pLannotate feature annotations shown in this document.]
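Description:
pSLQ11445 is a lentiviral CRISPR vector built on the pHR backbone, a self-inactivating HIV-1 transfer plasmid. The feature table shows the usual lentiviral elements: a truncated 5' LTR, the Ψ packaging signal with a gag fragment, the RRE for Rev-dependent nuclear export, the cPPT/CTS, a WPRE to enhance transcript expression, and a ΔU3 3' LTR. It is propagated in E. coli through a high-copy ColE1/pUC-type origin with ampicillin selection. The SV40 promoter, gpt fragments and SV40 small t/poly(A) sequences outside the LTRs appear to be backbone remnants rather than part of the payload.

Between the LTRs sit two divergent cassettes. In reverse orientation relative to the viral genome (the "R" in the construct's descriptive name), a response element designated ARE is placed upstream of a minimal CMV promoter, which drives TagBFP followed, according to the purpose line, by a Triplex RNA-stabilising element, two copies of a Cas12a guide (crGFP*) and an SV40 poly(A) signal. The ARE, Triplex and guide array are not annotated in the feature table, and the record does not define what ARE stands for. In this arrangement a single Pol II transcript produced on activation of the responsive promoter would report activity through blue fluorescence and also supply crRNAs that Cas12a can process out of the transcript. In the forward orientation, the EF-1α core (EFS) promoter constitutively expresses hygromycin phosphotransferase linked by a T2A peptide to rtTA (detected as a tetR match), giving selection of transduced mammalian cells and a doxycycline-responsive transactivator. The associated publication concerns recording biological signals in mammalian cells with Cas12a base editors, consistent with use as a signal-responsive guide expression module.
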