Features (pLannotate 1.2.2; 36 found; start..end, strand, type, name):
     83..388     +  CDS            frsA (fragment): FRSA_ECOLI - Also known as yafA. Experimental evidence at protein level: Swiss-Prot protein existence level 1. Catalyzes the hydrolysis of esters (PubMed:15808744). Displays esterase activity toward pNP-butyrate (PubMed:15808744). May stimulate mixed-acid fermentation by acting as a fermentation/respiration switch that down-regulates respiration and up- regulates fermentation rates (PubMed:15169777). From Escherichia coli (strain K12).
    392..466     +  CDS            small t antigen (fragment): SV40 (simian virus 40) small t antigen
    468..533     +  intron         small t intron: SV40 (simian virus 40) small t antigen intron
    663..683     +  CDS            SV40 NLS: nuclear localization signal of SV40 (simian virus 40) large T antigen
   1002..1085    +  CDS            large T antigen (fragment): large T antigen from SV40 (simian virus 40)
   1108..1242    +  polyA_signal   SV40 poly(A) signal: SV40 polyadenylation signal
   1409..1738    +  CDS            nef (fragment): NEF_HV1BR - Experimental evidence at protein level: Swiss-Prot protein existence level 1. Extracellular Nef protein targets CD4(+) T-lymphocytes for apoptosis by interacting with CXCR4 surface receptors (PubMed:14990729). From Human immunodeficiency virus type 1 group M subtype B (isolate BRU/LAI) (HIV-1).
   1786..2043    +  LTR            5' LTR (truncated): truncated 5' long terminal repeat (LTR) from HIV-1
   2090..2215    +  misc_feature   HIV-1 Ψ: packaging signal of human immunodeficiency virus type 1
   2199..2537    +  CDS            HIV-1 gag (fragment): gag protein from human immunodeficiency virus 1; gag
   2712..2945    +  misc_feature   RRE: The Rev response element (RRE) of HIV-1 allows for Rev-dependent mRNA export from the nucleus to the cytoplasm.
   3322..3422    +  CDS            Rev (fragment): human immunodeficiency virus 1 (HIV-1) Rev protein; rev; enhances nuclear export of unspliced and incompletely spliced viral mRNAs
   3459..3576    +  misc_feature   cPPT/CTS: central polypurine tract and central termination sequence of HIV-1
   3613..3635    -  misc_feature   MCS (fragment): pBluescript multiple cloning site
   3675..3806    -  polyA_signal   SV40 poly(A) signal: SV40 polyadenylation signal
   3954..4007    +  CDS            KanR (fragment): aminoglycoside phosphotransferase; aph(3')-Ia; confers resistance to kanamycin
   4123..4821    -  CDS            TagBFP: TagBFP is a basic (constitutively fluorescent) blue fluorescent protein published in 2008, derived from Entacmaea quadricolor. It is reported to be a very rapidly-maturing monomer with very low acid sensitivity.
   4872..4909    -  promoter       minimal CMV promoter: human cytomegalovirus (CMV) immediate early promoter
   5016..5227    +  promoter       EF-1α core promoter: core promoter for human elongation factor EF-1α
   5238..6260    +  CDS            hph: KHYB_ECOLX - Experimental evidence at protein level: Swiss-Prot protein existence level 1. The aminoglycoside phosphotransferases achieve inactivation of their antibiotic substrates by phosphorylation. Only phosphorylates hygromycin and closely related compounds such as demethyl analogs and destomycin. From Escherichia coli.
   6336..6953    +  CDS            tetR: TETR2_ECOLX - Experimental evidence at protein level: Swiss-Prot protein existence level 1. TetR is the repressor of the tetracycline resistance element; its N-terminal region forms a helix-turn-helix structure and binds DNA. Binding of tetracycline to TetR reduces the repressor affinity for the tetracycline resistance gene (tetA) promoter operator sites. From Escherichia coli.
   7099..7117    +  misc_feature   MCS (fragment): pBluescript multiple cloning site
   7117..7705    +  misc_feature   WPRE: woodchuck hepatitis virus posttranscriptional regulatory element
   7716..7787    +  CDS            nef (fragment): NEF_HV1Z2 - Experimental evidence at protein level: Swiss-Prot protein existence level 1. Extracellular Nef protein targets CD4(+) T-lymphocytes for apoptosis by interacting with CXCR4 surface receptors. From Human immunodeficiency virus type 1 group M subtype D (isolate Z2/CDC-Z34) (HIV-1).
   7789..8022    +  LTR            3' LTR (ΔU3): self-inactivating 3' long terminal repeat (LTR) from HIV-1
   8047..8065    -  promoter       SP6 promoter: promoter for bacteriophage SP6 RNA polymerase
   8293..8572    +  CDS            TcR (fragment): tetracycline efflux protein; tet; confers resistance to tetracycline
   8573..8621    -  misc_feature   bom (fragment): basis of mobility region from pBR322
   8723..8758    -  CDS            rop (fragment): Rop protein, which maintains plasmids at low copy number; rop
   8853..8957    +  promoter       AmpR promoter: bla
   8958..9818    +  CDS            AmpR: β-lactamase; bla; confers resistance to ampicillin, carbenicillin, and related antibiotics
   9989..10577   +  rep_origin     ori: high-copy-number ColE1/pMB1/pBR322/pUC origin of replication
  10760..10816   +  CDS            lacI (fragment): lac repressor; lacI; The lac repressor binds to the lac operator to inhibit transcription in E. coli. This inhibition can be relieved by adding lactose or isopropyl-β-D-thiogalactopyranoside (IPTG).
  10823..11152   +  promoter       SV40 promoter: SV40 enhancer and early promoter
  11352..11471   +  CDS            gpt (fragment): XGPT_ECOLI - Also known as gpp, gxu. Experimental evidence at protein level: Swiss-Prot protein existence level 1. Purine salvage pathway enzyme that catalyzes the transfer of the ribosyl-5-phosphate group from 5-phospho-alpha-D-ribose 1- diphosphate (PRPP) to the N9 position of the 6-oxopurines guanine and xanthine to form the corresponding ribonucleotides GMP (guanosine 5'- monophosphate) and XMP (xanthosine 5'-monophosphate), with the release of PPi. To a lesser extent, also acts on hypoxanthine (PubMed:9100006, PubMed:3886014). Does not ribophosphorylate adenine (PubMed:3886014). From Esch
  11471..11806   +  CDS            gpt (fragment): XGPT_ECOLI - Also known as gpp, gxu. Experimental evidence at protein level: Swiss-Prot protein existence level 1. Purine salvage pathway enzyme that catalyzes the transfer of the ribosyl-5-phosphate group from 5-phospho-alpha-D-ribose 1- diphosphate (PRPP) to the N9 position of the 6-oxopurines guanine and xanthine to form the corresponding ribonucleotides GMP (guanosine 5'- monophosphate) and XMP (xanthosine 5'-monophosphate), with the release of PPi. To a lesser extent, also acts on hypoxanthine (PubMed:9100006, PubMed:3886014). Does not ribophosphorylate adenine (PubMed:3886014). From Esch
>Addgene plasmid #183629 | pSLQ11445 | addgene full sequence | sequence record 361637 | Addgene Partial NGS Result
CGCCTGGCACTGCCGGGCGTTGTTCTTTTTAACTTCAGGCGGGTTACAATAGTTTCCAGTAAGTATTCTG
GAGGCTGCATCCATGACACAGGCAAACCTGAGCGAAACCCTGTTCAAACCCCGCTTTAAACATCCTGAAA
CCTCGACGCTAGTCCGCCGCTTTAATCACGGCGCACAACCGCCTGTGCAGTCGGCCCTTGATGGTAAAAC
CATCCCTCACTGGTATCGCATGATTAACCGTCTGATGTGGATCTGGCGCGGCATTGACCCACGCGAAATC
CTCGACGTCCAGGCACGTATTGTGATGAGCGATGCCGAACGTACCGACGATGATTTATACGATACGGTGA
TTGGCTACCGTGGCGGCAACTGGATTTATGAGTGGGCCCCGGATCTTTGTGAAGGAACCTTACTTCTGTG
GTGTGACATAATTGGACAAACTACCTACAGAGATTTAAAGCTCTAAGGTAAATATAAAATTTTTAAGTGT
ATAATGTGTTAAACTACTGATTCTAATTGTTTGTGTATTTTAGATTCCAACCTATGGAACTGATGAATGG
GAGCAGTGGTGGAATGCCTTTAATGAGGAAAACCTGTTTTGCTCAGAAGAAATGCCATCTAGTGATGATG
AGGCTACTGCTGACTCTCAACATTCTACTCCTCCAAAAAAGAAGAGAAAGGTAGAAGACCCCAAGGACTT
TCCTTCAGAATTGCTAAGTTTTTTGAGTCATGCTGTGTTTAGTAATAGAACTCTTGCTTGCTTTGCTATT
TACACCACAAAGGAAAAAGCTGCACTGCTATACAAGAAAATTATGGAAAAATATTCTGTAACCTTTATAA
GTAGGCATAACAGTTATAATCATAACATACTGTTTTTTCTTACTCCACACAGGCATAGAGTGTCTGCTAT
TAATAACTATGCTCAAAAATTGTGTACCTTTAGCTTTTTAATTTGTAAAGGGGTTAATAAGGAATATTTG
ATGTATAGTGCCTTGACTAGAGATCATAATCAGCCATACCACATTTGTAGAGGTTTTACTTGCTTTAAAA
AACCTCCCACACCTCCCCCTGAACCTGAAACATAAAATGAATGCAATTGTTGTTGTTAACTTGTTTATTG
CAGCTTATAATGGTTACAAATAAAGCAATAGCATCACAAATTTCACAAATAAAGCATTTTTTTCACTGCA
TTCTAGTTGTGGTTTGTCCAAACTCATCAATGTATCTTATCATGTCTGGATCAACTGGATAACTCAAGCT
AACCAAAATCATCCCAAACTTCCCACCCCATACCCTATTACCACTGCCAATTACCTGTGGTTTCATTTAC
TCTAAACCTGTGATTCCTCTGAATTATTTTCATTTTAAAGAAATTGTATTTGTTAAATATGTACTACAAA
CTTAGTAGTTGGAAGGGCTAATTCACTCCCAAAGAAGACAAGATATCCTTGATCTGTGGATCTACCACAC
ACAAGGCTACTTCCCTGATTAGCAGAACTACACACCAGGGCCAGGGGTCAGATATCCACTGACCTTTGGA
TGGTGCTACAAGCTAGTACCAGTTGAGCCAGATAAGGTAGAAGAGGCCAATAAAGGAGAGAACACCAGCT
TGTTACACCCTGTGAGCCTGCATGGGATGGATGACCCGGAGAGAGAAGTGTTAGAGTGGAGGTTTGACAG
CCGCCTAGCATTTCATCACGTGGCCCGAGAGCTGCATCCGGAGTACTTCAAGAACTGCTGATATCGAGCT
TGCTACAAGGGACTTTCCGCTGGGGACTTTCCAGGGAGGCGTGGCCTGGGCGGGACTGGGGAGTGGCGAG
CCCTCAGATCCTGCATATAAGCAGCTGCTTTTTGCCTGTACTGGGTCTCTCTGGTTAGACCAGATCTGAG
CCTGGGAGCTCTCTGGCTAACTAGGGAACCCACTGCTTAAGCCTCAATAAAGCTTGCCTTGAGTGCTTCA
AGTAGTGTGTGCCCGTCTGTTGTGTGACTCTGGTAACTAGAGATCCCTCAGACCCTTTTAGTCAGTGTGG
AAAATCTCTAGCAGTGGCGCCCGAACAGGGACTTGAAAGCGAAAGGGAAACCAGAGGAGCTCTCTCGACG
CAGGACTCGGCTTGCTGAAGCGCGCACGGCAAGAGGCGAGGGGCGGCGACTGGTGAGTACGCCAAAAATT
TTGACTAGCGGAGGCTAGAAGGAGAGAGATGGGTGCGAGAGCGTCAGTATTAAGCGGGGGAGAATTAGAT
CGCGATGGGAAAAAATTCGGTTAAGGCCAGGGGGAAAGAAAAAATATAAATTAAAACATATAGTATGGGC
AAGCAGGGAGCTAGAACGATTCGCAGTTAATCCTGGCCTGTTAGAAACATCAGAAGGCTGTAGACAAATA
CTGGGACAGCTACAACCATCCCTTCAGACAGGATCAGAAGAACTTAGATCATTATATAATACAGTAGCAA
CCCTCTATTGTGTGCATCAAAGGATAGAGATAAAAGACACCAAGGAAGCTTTAGACAAGATAGAGGAAGA
GCAAAACAAAAGTAAGACCACCGCACAGCAAGCGGCCGGCCGCTGATCTTCAGACCTGGAGGAGGAGATA
TGAGGGACAATTGGAGAAGTGAATTATATAAATATAAAGTAGTAAAAATTGAACCATTAGGAGTAGCACC
CACCAAGGCAAAGAGAAGAGTGGTGCAGAGAGAAAAAAGAGCAGTGGGAATAGGAGCTTTGTTCCTTGGG
TTCTTGGGAGCAGCAGGAAGCACTATGGGCGCAGCGTCAATGACGCTGACGGTACAGGCCAGACAATTAT
TGTCTGGTATAGTGCAGCAGCAGAACAATTTGCTGAGGGCTATTGAGGCGCAACAGCATCTGTTGCAACT
CACAGTCTGGGGCATCAAGCAGCTCCAGGCAAGAATCCTGGCTGTGGAAAGATACCTAAAGGATCAACAG
CTCCTGGGGATTTGGGGTTGCTCTGGAAAACTCATTTGCACCACTGCTGTGCCTTGGAATGCTAGTTGGA
GTAATAAATCTCTGGAACAGATTTGGAATCACACGACCTGGATGGAGTGGGACAGAGAAATTAACAATTA
CACAAGCTTAATACACTCCTTAATTGAAGAATCGCAAAACCAGCAAGAAAAGAATGAACAAGAATTATTG
GAATTAGATAAATGGGCAAGTTTGTGGAATTGGTTTAACATAACAAATTGGCTGTGGTATATAAAATTAT
TCATAATGATAGTAGGAGGCTTGGTAGGTTTAAGAATAGTTTTTGCTGTACTTTCTATAGTGAATAGAGT
TAGGCAGGGATATTCACCATTATCGTTTCAGACCCACCTCCCAACCCCGAGGGGACCCGACAGGCCCGAA
GGAATAGAAGAAGAAGGTGGAGAGAGAGACAGAGACAGATCCATTCGATTAGTGAACGGATCTCGACGGT
ATCGCCAAATGGCAGTATTCATCCACAATTTTAAAAGAAAAGGGGGGATTGGGGGGTACAGTGCAGGGGA
AAGAATAGTAGACATAATAGCAACAGACATACAAACTAAAGAATTACAAAAACAAATTACAAAAATTCAA
AATTTTCGGGTTTATTACAGGGACAGCAGAGATCCAGTTTGGATCGATAAGCTTGATATCGAATTTTTTA
ACTAGACTAGTCGGTTAGCTTGAGTTATCCAGTTGATCCAGACATGATAAGATACATTGATGAGTTTGGA
CAAACCACAACTAGAATGCAGTGAAAAAAATGCTTTATTTGTGAAATTTGTGATGCTATTGCTTTATTTG
TAACCATTATAAGCTGCAATAAACAACTCGAGAAACAAAAAAAAACTCGATCTACACTTAGTAGAAATTT
ACCCTTGTTAACTGAATCGAGTATCTACACTTAGTAGAAATTTACCCTTGTTAACTGAATCGAGTATCTA
CACTTAGTAGAAATTCAAAGAAAGAAAGGATCCTCGCAGACCAATACCAGGATCTTGCCATCCTATGGAA
CTGCCTCGGTGAGTTTTGCTTTTTTTTTTTTAAAGCTAGGGAAAGGCCAAAAAGCAAAACCTGAGAAAAC
AAAAGGTTGTTTTCTCAGGAAAAGAAAAACCTTTACAACCCTACTGACGAATCACGCGTTTAATTAAGCT
TGTGCCCCAGTTTGCTAGGGAGGTCGCAGTATCTGGCCACTGCCACCTCGTGCTGCTCGACGTAGGTCTC
GTTGTTGGCCTCCTTGATTCTTTCCAGTCTGTAGTCCACATAGTAGACGCCAGGCATCTTGAGGTTCTTA
GCGGGTTTCTTGGATCTATATGTGGTCTTGATGTTTGCGATCAGATGGCTCCCGCCCACGAGCTTCAGGG
CCATGTCGTTTCTGCCTTCCAGGCCGCCGTCAGCAGGATACAGAGTCTCGGTGAAGGCCTCCCAGCCGAG
TGTTTTCTTCTGCATCACAGGGCCGTTGGATGTGAAGTTCACCCCTCTGATCTTGACGTTGTAGATGAGG
CAGCCGTCCTGGAGGCTGGTGTCCTGGGTAGCGGTCAGCACGCCCCCGTCTTCGTATGTGGTGACTCTCT
CCCATGTGAAGCCCTCAGGGAAGGACTGCTTGAAGAAGTCGGGGATGCCCTGGGTGTGGTTGATGAAGGT
CTTGCTGCCGTAGAGGAAGCTAGTAGCCAGGATGTCGAAGGCGAAGGGGAGAGGGCCGCCCTCGACCACC
TTGATTCTCATGGTCTGGGTGCCCTCGTAGGGCTTGCCTTCGCCCTCGGATGTGCACTTGAAGTGATGGT
TGTCCACGGTGCCCTCCATGTACAGCTTCATGTGCATGTTCTCCTTAATCAGCTCGCTCATGAATTCAAG
CTTTCTGGGTAGTAGACTAGGATCTGACGGTTCACTAAACGAGCTCTGCTTATATAGACCTCCCACCGTA
CACGCCTACGCATATGTCGAGCCCGGGAAAGTTGCTTTGTCACCATTAGCAATGTCATTTCCAAGCTAAA
AGTTGCTTTGTCACCATTAGCAATGTCATTTCCAAGCTAGTCGACGGGCAGAGCGCACATCGCCCACAGT
CCCCGAGAAGTTGGGGGGAGGGGTCGGCAATTGATCCGGTGCCTAGAGAAGGTGGCGCGGGGTAAACTGG
GAAAGTGATGTCGTGTACTGGCTCCGCCTTTTTCCCGAGGGTGGGGGAGAACCGTATATAAGTGCAGTAG
TCGCCGTGAACGTTCTTTTTCGCAACGGGTTTGCCGCCAGAACACAGGACCGGTACCATGAAAAAGCCTG
AACTCACCGCGACGTCTGTCGAGAAGTTTCTGATCGAAAAGTTCGACAGCGTCTCCGACCTGATGCAGCT
CTCGGAGGGCGAAGAATCTCGTGCTTTCAGCTTCGATGTAGGAGGGCGTGGATATGTCCTGCGGGTAAAT
AGCTGCGCCGATGGTTTCTACAAAGATCGTTATGTTTATCGGCACTTTGCATCGGCCGCGCTCCCGATTC
CGGAAGTGCTTGACATTGGGGAGTTCAGCGAGAGCCTGACCTATTGCATCTCCCGCCGTGCACAGGGTGT
CACGTTGCAAGACCTGCCTGAAACCGAACTGCCCGCTGTTCTGCAGCCGGTCGCGGAGGCCATGGATGCG
ATCGCTGCGGCCGATCTTAGCCAGACGAGCGGGTTCGGCCCATTCGGACCGCAAGGAATCGGTCAATACA
CTACATGGCGTGATTTCATCTGCGCGATTGCTGATCCCCATGTGTATCACTGGCAAACTGTGATGGACGA
CACCGTCAGTGCGTCCGTCGCGCAGGCTCTCGATGAGCTGATGCTTTGGGCCGAGGACTGCCCCGAAGTC
CGGCACCTCGTGCACGCGGATTTCGGCTCCAACAATGTCCTGACGGACAATGGCCGCATAACAGCGGTCA
TTGACTGGAGCGAGGCGATGTTCGGGGATTCCCAATACGAGGTCGCCAACATCTTCTTCTGGAGGCCGTG
GTTGGCTTGTATGGAGCAGCAGACGCGCTACTTCGAGCGGAGGCATCCGGAGCTTGCAGGATCGCCGCGG
CTCCGGGCGTATATGCTCCGCATTGGTCTTGACCAACTCTATCAGAGCTTGGTTGACGGCAATTTCGATG
ATGCAGCTTGGGCGCAGGGTCGATGCGACGCAATCGTCCGATCCGGAGCCGGGACTGTCGGGCGTACACA
AATCGCCCGCAGAAGCGCGGCCGTCTGGACCGATGGCTGTGTAGAAGTACTCGCCGATAGTGGAAACCGA
CGCCCCAGCACTCGTCCGAGGGCAAAGGAAGGCGGTTCCGAGGGCAGAGGAAGTCTGCTAACATGCGGTG
ACGTCGAGGAGAATCCTGGCCCAGGCGGAGGGTCGATGAGCCGGCTGGACAAGAGCAAAGTGATCAACAG
CGCCCTGGAACTGCTGAACGGCGTGGGCATCGAGGGCCTGACCACCCGGAAGCTGGCCCAGAAACTGGGC
GTGGAACAGCCCACCCTGTACTGGCACGTGAAGAACAAGCGGGCCCTGCTGGACGCCCTGCCCATCGAGA
TGCTGGACCGGCACCACACCCACAGCTGCCCTCTGGAAGGCGAGAGCTGGCAGGACTTCCTGCGGAACAA
CGCCAAGAGCTACAGATGCGCCCTGCTGAGCCACCGGGACGGCGCCAAAGTGCACCTGGGCACCAGACCC
ACCGAGAAGCAGTACGAGACACTGGAAAACCAGCTGGCCTTCCTGTGCCAGCAGGGCTTCAGCCTGGAAA
ACGCCCTGTACGCCCTGAGCGCCGTGGGCCACTTCACCCTGGGCTGCGTGCTGGAAGAACAGGAACACCA
GGTCGCCAAAGAGGAAAGAGAGACACCCACCACCGACAGCATGCCCCCCCTGCTGAAGCAGGCCATCGAG
CTGTTCGACAGACAGGGCGCCGAGCCCGCCTTCCTGTTCGGCCTGGAACTGATCATCTGCGGCCTGGAGA
AGCAGCTGAAGTGCGAGAGCGGCGGACCCACCGACGCCCTGGACGACTTCGACCTGGACATGCTGCCCGC
CGATGCCCTGGATGATTTTGATCTGGATATGCTCCCTGCTGACGCTCTCGATGACTTCGATCTCGATATG
CTGCCAGGCTAAGTTTAAACGCAAGCTTGATATCAAGCTTATCGATAATCAACCTCTGGATTACAAAATT
TGTGAAAGATTGACTGGTATTCTTAACTATGTTGCTCCTTTTACGCTATGTGGATACGCTGCTTTAATGC
CTTTGTATCATGCTATTGCTTCCCGTATGGCTTTCATTTTCTCCTCCTTGTATAAATCCTGGTTGCTGTC
TCTTTATGAGGAGTTGTGGCCCGTTGTCAGGCAACGTGGCGTGGTGTGCACTGTGTTTGCTGACGCAACC
CCCACTGGTTGGGGCATTGCCACCACCTGTCAGCTCCTTTCCGGGACTTTCGCTTTCCCCCTCCCTATTG
CCACGGCGGAACTCATCGCCGCCTGCCTTGCCCGCTGCTGGACAGGGGCTCGGCTGTTGGGCACTGACAA
TTCCGTGGTGTTGTCGGGGAAATCATCGTCCTTTCCTTGGCTGCTCGCCTGTGTTGCCACCTGGATTCTG
CGCGGGACGTCCTTCTGCTACGTCCCTTCGGCCCTCAATCCAGCGGACCTTCCTTCCCGCGGCCTGCTGC
CGGCTCTGCGGCCTCTTCCGCGTCTTCGCCTTCGCCCTCAGACGAGTCGGATCTCCCTTTGGGCCGCCTC
CCCGCATGATACCGTCGAGTACCTTTAAGACCAATGACTTACAAGGCAGCTGTAGATCTTAGCCACTTTT
TAAAAGAAAAGGGGGGACTGGAAGGGCTAATTCACTCCCAACGAAGACAAGATCTGCTTTTTGCTTGTAC
TGGGTCTCTCTGGTTAGACCAGATCTGAGCCTGGGAGCTCTCTGGCTAACTAGGGAACCCACTGCTTAAG
CCTCAATAAAGCTTGCCTTGAGTGCTTCAAGTAGTGTGTGCCCGTCTGTTGTGTGACTCTGGTAACTAGA
GATCCCTCAGACCCTTTTAGTCAGTGTGGAAAATCTCTAGCAGCATCTAGAATTAATTCCGTGTATTCTA
TAGTGTCACCTAAATCGTATGTGTATGATACATAAGGTTATGTATTAATTGTAGCCGCGTTCTAACGACA
ATATGTACAAGCCTAATTGTGTAGCATCTGGCTTACTGAAGCAGACCCTATCATCTCTCTCGTAAACTGC
CGTCAGAGTCGGTTTGGTTGGACGAACCTTCTGAGTTTCTGGTAACGCCGTCCCGCACCCGGAAATGGTC
AGCGAACCAATCAGCAGGGTCATCGCTAGCCAGATCCTCTACGCCGGACGCATCGTGGCCGGCATCACCG
GCGCCACAGGTGCGGTTGCTGGCGCCTATATCGCCGACATCACCGATGGGGAAGATCGGGCTCGCCACTT
CGGGCTCATGAGCGCTTGTTTCGGCGTGGGTATGGTGGCAGGCCCCGTGGCCGGGGGACTGTTGGGCGCC
ATCTCCTTGCATGCACCATTCCTTGCGGCGGCGGTGCTCAACGGCCTCAACCTACTACTGGGCTGCTTCC
TAATGCAGGAGTCGCATAAGGGAGAGCGTCGAATGGTGCACTCTCAGTACAATCTGCTCTGATGCCGCAT
AGTTAAGCCAGCCCCGACACCCGCCAACACCCGCTGACGCGCCCTGACGGGCTTGTCTGCTCCCGGCATC
CGCTTACAGACAAGCTGTGACCGTCTCCGGGAGCTGCATGTGTCAGAGGTTTTCACCGTCATCACCGAAA
CGCGCGAGACGAAAGGGCCTCGTGATACGCCTATTTTTATAGGTTAATGTCATGATAATAATGGTTTCTT
AGACGTCAGGTGGCACTTTTCGGGGAAATGTGCGCGGAACCCCTATTTGTTTATTTTTCTAAATACATTC
AAATATGTATCCGCTCATGAGACAATAACCCTGATAAATGCTTCAATAATATTGAAAAAGGAAGAGTATG
AGTATTCAACATTTCCGTGTCGCCCTTATTCCCTTTTTTGCGGCATTTTGCCTTCCTGTTTTTGCTCACC
CAGAAACGCTGGTGAAAGTAAAAGATGCTGAAGATCAGTTGGGTGCACGAGTGGGTTACATCGAACTGGA
TCTCAACAGCGGTAAGATCCTTGAGAGTTTTCGCCCCGAAGAACGTTTTCCAATGATGAGCACTTTTAAA
GTTCTGCTATGTGGCGCGGTATTATCCCGTATTGACGCCGGGCAAGAGCAACTCGGTCGCCGCATACACT
ATTCTCAGAATGACTTGGTTGAGTACTCACCAGTCACAGAAAAGCATCTTACGGATGGCATGACAGTAAG
AGAATTATGCAGTGCTGCCATAACCATGAGTGATAACACTGCGGCCAACTTACTTCTGACAACGATCGGA
GGACCGAAGGAGCTAACCGCTTTTTTGCACAACATGGGGGATCATGTAACTCGCCTTGATCGTTGGGAAC
CGGAGCTGAATGAAGCCATACCAAACGACGAGCGTGACACCACGATGCCTGTAGCAATGGCAACAACGTT
GCGCAAACTATTAACTGGCGAACTACTTACTCTAGCTTCCCGGCAACAATTAATAGACTGGATGGAGGCG
GATAAAGTTGCAGGACCACTTCTGCGCTCGGCCCTTCCGGCTGGCTGGTTTATTGCTGATAAATCTGGAG
CCGGTGAGCGTGGGTCTCGCGGTATCATTGCAGCACTGGGGCCAGATGGTAAGCCCTCCCGTATCGTAGT
TATCTACACGACGGGGAGTCAGGCAACTATGGATGAACGAAATAGACAGATCGCTGAGATAGGTGCCTCA
CTGATTAAGCATTGGTAACTGTCAGACCAAGTTTACTCATATATACTTTAGATTGATTTAAAACTTCATT
TTTAATTTAAAAGGATCTAGGTGAAGATCCTTTTTGATAATCTCATGACCAAAATCCCTTAACGTGAGTT
TTCGTTCCACTGAGCGTCAGACCCCGTAGAAAAGATCAAAGGATCTTCTTGAGATCCTTTTTTTCTGCGC
GTAATCTGCTGCTTGCAAACAAAAAAACCACCGCTACCAGCGGTGGTTTGTTTGCCGGATCAAGAGCTAC
CAACTCTTTTTCCGAAGGTAACTGGCTTCAGCAGAGCGCAGATACCAAATACTGTTCTTCTAGTGTAGCC
GTAGTTAGGCCACCACTTCAAGAACTCTGTAGCACCGCCTACATACCTCGCTCTGCTAATCCTGTTACCA
GTGGCTGCTGCCAGTGGCGATAAGTCGTGTCTTACCGGGTTGGACTCAAGACGATAGTTACCGGATAAGG
CGCAGCGGTCGGGCTGAACGGGGGGTTCGTGCACACAGCCCAGCTTGGAGCGAACGACCTACACCGAACT
GAGATACCTACAGCGTGAGCTATGAGAAAGCGCCACGCTTCCCGAAGGGAGAAAGGCGGACAGGTATCCG
GTAAGCGGCAGGGTCGGAACAGGAGAGCGCACGAGGGAGCTTCCAGGGGGAAACGCCTGGTATCTTTATA
GTCCTGTCGGGTTTCGCCACCTCTGACTTGAGCGTCGATTTTTGTGATGCTCGTCAGGGGGGCGGAGCCT
ATGGAAAAACGCCAGCAACGCGGCCTTTTTACGGTTCCTGGCCTTTTGCTGGCCTTTTGCTCACATGTTC
TTTCCTGCGTTATCCCCTGATTCTGTGGATAACCGTATTACCGCCTTTGAGTGAGCTGATACCGCTCGCC
GCAGCCGAACGACCGAGCGCAGCGAGTCAGTGAGCGAGGAAGCGGAAGAGCGCCCAATACGCAAACCGCC
TCTCCCCGCGCGTTGGCCGATTCATTAATGCAGCTGTGGAATGTGTGTCAGTTAGGGTGTGGAAAGTCCC
CAGGCTCCCCAGCAGGCAGAAGTATGCAAAGCATGCATCTCAATTAGTCAGCAACCAGGTGTGGAAAGTC
CCCAGGCTCCCCAGCAGGCAGAAGTATGCAAAGCATGCATCTCAATTAGTCAGCAACCATAGTCCCGCCC
CTAACTCCGCCCATCCCGCCCCTAACTCCGCCCAGTTCCGCCCATTCTCCGCCCCATGGCTGACTAATTT
TTTTTATTTATGCAGAGGCCGAGGCCGCCTCGGCCTCTGAGCTATTCCAGAAGTAGTGAGGAGGCTTTTT
TGGAGGCCTAGGCTTTTGCAAAAAGCTTGGACACAAGACAGGCTTGCGAGATATGTTTGAGAATACCACT
TTATCCCGCGTCAGGGAGAGGCAGTGCGTAAAAAGACGCGGACTCATGTGAAATACTGGTTTTTAGTGCG
CCAGATCTCTATAATCTCGCGCAACCTATTTTCCCCTCGAACACTTTTTAAGCCGTAGATAAACAGGCTG
GGACACTTCACATGAGCGAAAAATACATCGTCACCTGGGACATGTTGCAGATCCATGCACGTAAACTCGC
AAGCCGACTGATGCCTTCTGAACAATGGAAAGGCATTATTGCCGTAAGCCGTGGCGGTCTGTACCGGGTG
CGTTACTGGCGCGTGAACTGGGTATTCGTCATGTCGATACCGTTTGTATTTCCAGCTACGATCACGACAA
CCAGCGCGAGCTTAAAGTGCTGAAACGCGCAGAAGGCGATGGCGAAGGCTTCATCGTTATTGATGACCTG
GTGGATACCGGTGGTACTGCGGTTGCGATTCGTGAAATGTATCCAAAAGCGCACTTTGTCACCATCTTCG
CAAAACCGGCTGGTCGTCCGCTGGTTGATGACTATGTTGTTGATATCCCGCAAGATACCTGGATTGAACA
GCCGTGGGATATGGGCGTCGTATTCGTCCCGCCAATCTCCGGTCGCTAATCTTTTCAA
